Addgene plasmid #234403: WestNileVirus_NC_009942_NS2B
Purpose: Bacterial expression for structure determination. May not contain entire coding region of gene.
Depositing lab: Cheryl Arrowsmith. Depositing organization: University of Toronto.
Backbone
  Vector backbone: pET28a-LIC
  Vector type: Bacterial Expression
  Selectable markers: Low Copy
Growth in bacteria
  Bacterial resistance: Kanamycin, 50 μg/mL
  Growth temperature: 37°C
  Growth strain: DH5alpha
  Copy number: Low Copy
Gene/Insert
  Gene/Insert name: NS2B_WestNileVirus
  Species: West Nile virus
  Promoter: T7
  Tag / fusion protein: MGSSHHHHHHSSGLVPRGS (N terminal on insert)
  Cloning method: Unknown
  Sequencing primers: 5′ T7; 3′ T7-term
Terms and licenses: Academic/Nonprofit Terms; Industry Terms: Not Available to Industry
How to cite: WestNileVirus_NC_009942_NS2B was a gift from Cheryl Arrowsmith (Addgene plasmid # 234403 ; http://n2t.net/addgene:234403 ; RRID:Addgene_234403)
