[The description below was written by a language model from this plasmid's Addgene catalogue record and pLannotate feature annotations shown in this document.]
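Description:
WestNileVirus_NC_009942_NS2B is a bacterial expression plasmid built on the pET28a-LIC backbone, a ligation-independent-cloning derivative of pET28a, and made to produce a West Nile virus protein fragment in E. coli for structure determination. It carries a kanamycin resistance gene (aminoglycoside phosphotransferase) for selection and replicates from a ColE1/pBR322-type origin. The accompanying rop gene and bom region keep it at the low copy number listed in the record. An f1 origin is also present, along with short tetracycline-resistance remnants inherited from the pBR322 lineage that are not functional markers.

The expression cassette follows the standard pET layout. A T7 promoter followed by a lac operator and the T7 gene 10 ribosome binding site drives the insert, transcription ends at the T7 terminator, and a plasmid-borne lacI gene supplies repressor. Expression therefore depends on a host that provides T7 RNA polymerase and is induced with IPTG. The insert is catalogued as NS2B, the flaviviral cofactor of the NS3 protease, and is fused at its N terminus to a hexahistidine tag followed by a thrombin cleavage site, allowing metal-affinity purification and tag removal.

The automated annotation detects a roughly 690 nt match to the West Nile virus polyprotein. The functional text attached to that hit describes NS5, but this is generic polyprotein annotation rather than evidence about which region was cloned. The depositor notes that the construct may not contain the entire coding region, and the exact boundaries are not stated. The small AviTag, capTEV, 9xHis and SET1 fragment hits flanking the insert are probably partial matches to vector tag and linker sequences.
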