Features (pLannotate 1.2.2; 21 found; start..end, strand, type, name):
      8..287     -  CDS            TcR (fragment): tetracycline efflux protein; tet; confers resistance to tetracycline
    309..327     +  promoter       T7 promoter: promoter for bacteriophage T7 RNA polymerase
    328..352     +  protein_bind   lac operator: The lac repressor binds to the lac operator to inhibit transcription in E. coli. This inhibition can be relieved by adding lactose or isopropyl-β-D-thiogalactopyranoside (IPTG). lac repressor encoded by lacI
    367..389     +  RBS            RBS: efficient ribosome binding site from bacteriophage T7 gene 10 (Olins and Rangwala, 1989)
    408..424     +  CDS            capTEV™ (fragment): composite tag for in vivo biotinylation, TEV protease cleavage, and 6xHis tagging
    477..493     +  CDS            AviTag™ (fragment): peptide tag that allows for enzymatic biotinylation
    510..1196    +  CDS            GP1 (fragment): POLG_WNV9 - Experimental evidence at protein level: Swiss-Prot protein existence level 1. [RNA-directed RNA polymerase NS5]: Replicates the viral (+) and (-) genome, and performs the capping of genomes in the cytoplasm (PubMed:19850911). NS5 methylates viral RNA cap at guanine N-7 and ribose 2'-O positions (PubMed:19850911, PubMed:20685660). Besides its role in RNA genome replication, also prevents the establishment of cellular antiviral state by blocking the interferon-alpha/beta (IFN- alpha/beta) signaling pathway (PubMed:20106931). Inhibits host JAK1 and TYK2 phosphorylation, thereby preven
   1226..1243    +  CDS            9xHis (fragment): 9xHis affinity tag
   1253..1302    +  CDS            SET1 (fragment): solubility-enhancement tag derived from T7 phage gene 10B
   1310..1357    +  terminator     T7 terminator: transcription terminator for bacteriophage T7 RNA polymerase
   1394..1822    +  rep_origin     f1 ori (sequence partly withheld): f1 bacteriophage origin of replication; arrow indicates direction of (+) strand synthesis
   1875..1932    +  promoter       AmpR promoter (fragment): bla
   1941..2756    -  CDS            KanR: aminoglycoside phosphotransferase; aph(3')-Ia; confers resistance to kanamycin in bacteria or G418 (Geneticin®) in eukaryotes
   2878..3466    +  rep_origin     ori: high-copy-number ColE1/pMB1/pBR322/pUC origin of replication
   3652..3791    -  misc_feature   bom: basis of mobility region from pBR322
   3893..4084    -  CDS            rop: Rop protein, which maintains plasmids at low copy number; rop
   4101..4481    +  CDS            YPB1_ECOLX: Protein predicted: Swiss-Prot protein existence level 4. From Escherichia coli.
   4553..4844    -  CDS            TcR (fragment): tetracycline efflux protein; tet; confers resistance to tetracycline
   4859..4880    -  protein_bind   CAP binding site: CAP binding activates transcription in the presence of cAMP. E. coli catabolite activator protein
   4893..5975    -  CDS            lacI: lac repressor; lacI; The lac repressor binds to the lac operator to inhibit transcription in E. coli. This inhibition can be relieved by adding lactose or isopropyl-β-D-thiogalactopyranoside (IPTG).
   5976..6053    -  promoter       lacI promoter: lacI
>Addgene plasmid #234403 | WestNileVirus_NC_009942_NS2B | addgene full sequence | sequence record 470064 | Addgene NGS Result
CGGGATCTCGACGCTCTCCCTTATGCGACTCCTGCATTAGGAAGCAGCCCAGTAGTAGGTTGAGGCCGTT
GAGCACCGCCGCCGCAAGGAATGGTGCATGCAAGGAGATGGCGCCCAACAGTCCCCCGGCCACGGGGCCT
GCCACCATACCCACGCCGAAACAAGCGCTCATGAGCCCGAAGTGGCGAGCCCGATCTTCCCCATCGGTGA
TGTCGGCGATATAGGCGCCAGCAACCGCACCTGTGGCGCCGGTGATGCCGGCCACGATGCGTCCGGCGTA
GAGGATCGAGATCTCGATCCCGCGAAATTAATACGACTCACTATAGGGGAATTGTGAGCGGATAACAATT
CCCCTCTAGAAATAATTTTGTTTAACTTTAAGAAGGAGATATACCATGGGCAGCAGCCATCATCATCATC
ATCACAGCAGCGGCCTGGTTCCGCGTGGTAGTGGATTGAACGATATTTTTGAAGCACAGAAAATCGAATG
GCATGAAGGTTCTGCTGGTGGGTCTGGCACCGATATGTGGATTGAACGTACCGCAGATATTAGCTGGGAA
AGCGATGCCGAAATTACCGGCTCAAGTGAACGTGTCGACGTGCGGTTGGACGACGATGGTAATTTCCAGC
TGATGAATGATCCTGGAGCGCCTTGGGCAGGTGGTGGCGGAAGTGGAGGTGGGGGAGGAGGAGTACTTTG
GGATACACCGTCGCCCAAGGAGTATAAAAAAGGTGACACTACAACTGGAGTGTACCGGATTATGACCCGT
GGTCTATTGGGGAGTTACCAAGCTGGAGCGGGGGTTATGGTTGAGGGTGTTTTTCATACCCTGTGGCATA
CCACAAAGGGGGCAGCACTGATGAGCGGTGAAGGGAGACTTGACCCCTATTGGGGTTCGGTGAAAGAAGA
TCGTCTGTGTTATGGTGGTCCGTGGAAACTGCAGCATAAATGGAATGGTCAGGATGAAGTTCAGATGATT
GTTGTTGAACCGGGTAAAAACGTGAAGAACGTGCAAACCAAACCGGGCGTCTTCAAGACCCCAGAGGGGG
AGATCGGCGCCGTCACACTGGATTTTCCGACGGGCACTTCAGGATCTCCCATAGTGGACAAGAACGGTGA
TGTTATTGGTCTGTATGGTAATGGCGTAATTATGCCGAATGGATCTTACATATCGGCCATAGTCCAAGGC
GAGCGATGATGACGAAGCTTGCGGCCGCACTCGAGCACCACCACCACCACCACTGAGATCCGGCTGCTAA
CAAAGCCCGAAAGGAAGCTGAGTTGGCTGCTGCCACCGCTGAGCAATAACTAGCATAACCCCTTGGGGCC
TCTAAACGGGTCTTGAGGGGTTTTTTGCTGAAAGGAGGAACTATATCCGGATTGGCGAATGGG
[124 nt withheld, positions 1394-1517]
C
[91 nt withheld, positions 1519-1609]
A
[49 nt withheld, positions 1611-1659]
CCTTTGACGTTGGAGTCCACGTTCTTTAATAGTGGACTCTTGTTCCAAACTGGAACAACACTCAACCCTA
TCTCGGTCTATTCTTTTGATTTATAAGGGATTTTGCCGATTTCGGCCTATTGGTTAAAAAATGAGCTGAT
TTAACAAAAATTTAACGCGAATTTTAACAAAATATTAACGCTTACAATTTAGGTGGCACTTTTCGGGGAA
ATGTGCGCGGAACCCCTATTTGTTTATTTTTCTAAATACATTCAAATATGTATCCGCTCATGAATTAATT
CTTAGAAAAACTCATCGAGCATCAAATGAAACTGCAATTTATTCATATCAGGATTATCAATACCATATTT
TTGAAAAAGCCGTTTCTGTAATGAAGGAGAAAACTCACCGAGGCAGTTCCATAGGATGGCAAGATCCTGG
TATCGGTCTGCGATTCCGACTCGTCCAACATCAATACAACCTATTAATTTCCCCTCGTCAAAAATAAGGT
TATCAAGTGAGAAATCACCATGAGTGACGACTGAATCCGGTGAGAATGGCAAAAGTTTATGCATTTCTTT
CCAGACTTGTTCAACAGGCCAGCCATTACGCTCGTCATCAAAATCACTCGCATCAACCAAACCGTTATTC
ATTCGTGATTGCGCCTGAGCGAGACGAAATACGCGATCGCTGTTAAAAGGACAATTACAAACAGGAATCG
AATGCAACCGGCGCAGGAACACTGCCAGCGCATCAACAATATTTTCACCTGAATCAGGATATTCTTCTAA
TACCTGGAATGCTGTTTTCCCGGGGATCGCAGTGGTGAGTAACCATGCATCATCAGGAGTACGGATAAAA
TGCTTGATGGTCGGAAGAGGCATAAATTCCGTCAGCCAGTTTAGTCTGACCATCTCATCTGTAACATCAT
TGGCAACGCTACCTTTGCCATGTTTCAGAAACAACTCTGGCGCATCGGGCTTCCCATACAATCGATAGAT
TGTCGCACCTGATTGCCCGACATTATCGCGAGCCCATTTATACCCATATAAATCAGCATCCATGTTGGAA
TTTAATCGCGGCCTAGAGCAAGACGTTTCCCGTTGAATATGGCTCATAACACCCCTTGTATTACTGTTTA
TGTAAGCAGACAGTTTTATTGTTCATGACCAAAATCCCTTAACGTGAGTTTTCGTTCCACTGAGCGTCAG
ACCCCGTAGAAAAGATCAAAGGATCTTCTTGAGATCCTTTTTTTCTGCGCGTAATCTGCTGCTTGCAAAC
AAAAAAACCACCGCTACCAGCGGTGGTTTGTTTGCCGGATCAAGAGCTACCAACTCTTTTTCCGAAGGTA
ACTGGCTTCAGCAGAGCGCAGATACCAAATACTGTCCTTCTAGTGTAGCCGTAGTTAGGCCACCACTTCA
AGAACTCTGTAGCACCGCCTACATACCTCGCTCTGCTAATCCTGTTACCAGTGGCTGCTGCCAGTGGCGA
TAAGTCGTGTCTTACCGGGTTGGACTCAAGACGATAGTTACCGGATAAGGCGCAGCGGTCGGGCTGAACG
GGGGGTTCGTGCACACAGCCCAGCTTGGAGCGAACGACCTACACCGAACTGAGATACCTACAGCGTGAGC
TATGAGAAAGCGCCACGCTTCCCGAAGGGAGAAAGGCGGACAGGTATCCGGTAAGCGGCAGGGTCGGAAC
AGGAGAGCGCACGAGGGAGCTTCCAGGGGGAAACGCCTGGTATCTTTATAGTCCTGTCGGGTTTCGCCAC
CTCTGACTTGAGCGTCGATTTTTGTGATGCTCGTCAGGGGGGCGGAGCCTATGGAAAAACGCCAGCAACG
CGGCCTTTTTACGGTTCCTGGCCTTTTGCTGGCCTTTTGCTCACATGTTCTTTCCTGCGTTATCCCCTGA
TTCTGTGGATAACCGTATTACCGCCTTTGAGTGAGCTGATACCGCTCGCCGCAGCCGAACGACCGAGCGC
AGCGAGTCAGTGAGCGAGGAAGCGGAAGAGCGCCTGATGCGGTATTTTCTCCTTACGCATCTGTGCGGTA
TTTCACACCGCAATGGTGCACTCTCAGTACAATCTGCTCTGATGCCGCATAGTTAAGCCAGTATACACTC
CGCTATCGCTACGTGACTGGGTCATGGCTGCGCCCCGACACCCGCCAACACCCGCTGACGCGCCCTGACG
GGCTTGTCTGCTCCCGGCATCCGCTTACAGACAAGCTGTGACCGTCTCCGGGAGCTGCATGTGTCAGAGG
TTTTCACCGTCATCACCGAAACGCGCGAGGCAGCTGCGGTAAAGCTCATCAGCGTGGTCGTGAAGCGATT
CACAGATGTCTGCCTGTTCATCCGCGTCCAGCTCGTTGAGTTTCTCCAGAAGCGTTAATGTCTGGCTTCT
GATAAAGCGGGCCATGTTAAGGGCGGTTTTTTCCTGTTTGGTCACTGATGCCTCCGTGTAAGGGGGATTT
CTGTTCATGGGGGTAATGATACCGATGAAACGAGAGAGGATGCTCACGATACGGGTTACTGATGATGAAC
ATGCCCGGTTACTGGAACGTTGTGAGGGTAAACAACTGGCGGTATGGATGCGGCGGGACCAGAGAAAAAT
CACTCAGGGTCAATGCCAGCGCTTCGTTAATACAGATGTAGGTGTTCCACAGGGTAGCCAGCAGCATCCT
GCGATGCAGATCCGGAACATAATGGTGCAGGGCGCTGACTTCCGCGTTTCCAGACTTTACGAAACACGGA
AACCGAAGACCATTCATGTTGTTGCTCAGGTCGCAGACGTTTTGCAGCAGCAGTCGCTTCACGTTCGCTC
GCGTATCGGTGATTCATTCTGCTAACCAGTAAGGCAACCCCGCCAGCCTAGCCGGGTCCTCAACGACAGG
AGCACGATCATGCGCACCCGTGGGGCCGCCATGCCGGCGATAATGGCCTGCTTCTCGCCGAAACGTTTGG
TGGCGGGACCAGTGACGAAGGCTTGAGCGAGGGCGTGCAAGATTCCGAATACCGCAAGCGACAGGCCGAT
CATCGTCGCGCTCCAGCGAAAGCGGTCCTCGCCGAAAATGACCCAGAGCGCTGCCGGCACCTGTCCTACG
AGTTGCATGATAAAGAAGACAGTCATAAGTGCGGCGACGATAGTCATGCCCCGCGCCCACCGGAAGGAGC
TGACTGGGTTGAAGGCTCTCAAGGGCATCGGTCGAGATCCCGGTGCCTAATGAGTGAGCTAACTTACATT
AATTGCGTTGCGCTCACTGCCCGCTTTCCAGTCGGGAAACCTGTCGTGCCAGCTGCATTAATGAATCGGC
CAACGCGCGGGGAGAGGCGGTTTGCGTATTGGGCGCCAGGGTGGTTTTTCTTTTCACCAGTGAGACGGGC
AACAGCTGATTGCCCTTCACCGCCTGGCCCTGAGAGAGTTGCAGCAAGCGGTCCACGCTGGTTTGCCCCA
GCAGGCGAAAATCCTGTTTGATGGTGGTTAACGGCGGGATATAACATGAGCTGTCTTCGGTATCGTCGTA
TCCCACTACCGAGATATCCGCACCAACGCGCAGCCCGGACTCGGTAATGGCGCGCATTGCGCCCAGCGCC
ATCTGATCGTTGGCAACCAGCATCGCAGTGGGAACGATGCCCTCATTCAGCATTTGCATGGTTTGTTGAA
AACCGGACATGGCACTCCAGTCGCCTTCCCGTTCCGCTATCGGCTGAATTTGATTGCGAGTGAGATATTT
ATGCCAGCCAGCCAGACGCAGACGCGCCGAGACAGAACTTAATGGGCCCGCTAACAGCGCGATTTGCTGG
TGACCCAATGCGACCAGATGCTCCACGCCCAGTCGCGTACCGTCTTCATGGGAGAAAATAATACTGTTGA
TGGGTGTCTGGTCAGAGACATCAAGAAATAACGCCGGAACATTAGTGCAGGCAGCTTCCACAGCAATGGC
ATCCTGGTCATCCAGCGGATAGTTAATGATCAGCCCACTGACGCGTTGCGCGAGAAGATTGTGCACCGCC
GCTTTACAGGCTTCGACGCCGCTTCGTTCTACCATCGACACCACCACGCTGGCACCCAGTTGATCGGCGC
GAGATTTAATCGCCGCGACAATTTGCGACGGCGCGTGCAGGGCCAGACTGGAGGTGGCAACGCCAATCAG
CAACGACTGTTTGCCCGCCAGTTGTTGTGCCACGCGGTTGGGAATGTAATTCAGCTCCGCCATCGCCGCT
TCCACTTTTTCCCGCGTTTTCGCAGAAACGTGGCTGGCCTGGTTCACCACGCGGGAAACGGTCTGATAAG
AGACACCGGCATACTCTGCGACATCGTATAACGTTACTGGTTTCACATTCACCACCCTGAATTGACTCTC
TTCCGGGCGCTATCATGCCATACCGCGAAAGGTTTTGCGCCATTCGATGGTGTC
